Addgene plasmid #147128: pAc5.1B-EGFP-CeAIN2-W282A_O
Purpose: Insect Expression of CeAIN2-W282A
Depositing lab: Elisa Izaurralde. Depositing organization: Max Planck Institute for Developmental Biology. Publication: The Caenorhabditis elegans GW182 protein AIN-1 interacts with PAB-1 and subunits of the PAN2-PAN3 and CCR4-NOT deadenylase complexes. Kuzuoglu-Ozturk D, Huntzinger E, Schmidt S, Izaurralde E. Nucleic Acids Res. 2012 Jul;40(12):5651-65. doi: 10.1093/nar/gks218. Epub 2012 Mar 7. PubMed 22402495.
Backbone
  Vector backbone: Unknown
  Vector type: Insect Expression
Growth in bacteria
  Bacterial resistance: Ampicillin, 100 μg/mL
  Growth temperature: 37°C
  Growth strain: DH5alpha
  Copy number: Low Copy
Gene/Insert
  Gene/Insert name: CeAIN2-W282A
  Species: C. elegans (nematode)
  Mutation: Deletion of two AA SD 378-379 compared to the sequence given by NCBI: AF000196.1
  Cloning method: Unknown
Terms and licenses: Academic/Nonprofit Terms; Industry Terms: Not Available to Industry
Depositor comments: Plasmids from this collection were made available to the research community and donated after the lab closed. Please note that the sequence provided by the depositing laboratory may be theoretical/predicted or based on Sanger sequencing results. There may be discrepancies between sequencing results obtained by Addgene and the depositor sequence. If an Addgene verified sequence is not available, please contact before placing your order to request that our lab fully sequence the plasmid.
How to cite: pAc5.1B-EGFP-CeAIN2-W282A_O was a gift from Elisa Izaurralde (Addgene plasmid # 147128 ; http://n2t.net/addgene:147128 ; RRID:Addgene_147128)
