[The description below was written by a language model from this plasmid's Addgene catalogue record and pLannotate feature annotations shown in this document.]
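Description:
pAc5.1B-EGFP-CeAIN2-W282A_O is an 8.2 kb insect-cell expression plasmid. The catalogue lists the backbone as unknown, although the name and the annotated parts point to a pAc5.1-type vector. It is maintained in E. coli through a ColE1/pUC-family origin and selected with ampicillin via the β-lactamase gene and its native promoter. The catalogue describes it as low copy, whereas the automated annotation labels the origin as a high-copy type. A short tetracycline-resistance fragment and a fragment of SV40 large T antigen are also annotated; these appear to be non-functional remnants of vector construction rather than working elements.

Expression is driven by the Drosophila melanogaster actin 5C (Ac5) promoter, a strong constitutive promoter commonly used in Drosophila cultured cells. EGFP lies immediately downstream, followed by an unannotated stretch of roughly 2.2 kb that corresponds in position to the insert. That insert is Caenorhabditis elegans AIN-2, a relative of the GW182 protein AIN-1, carrying the W282A substitution, so the product is expected to be an N-terminal EGFP fusion. The record also notes that the insert lacks two residues (SD 378–379) relative to the reference sequence. A vector-derived V5 epitope follows the insert region, and the cassette ends with an SV40 polyadenylation signal. Whether the V5 tag is in frame with the insert or preceded by a stop codon cannot be determined from the record.

The stated purpose is insect-cell expression of the mutant. The associated study examined how C. elegans GW182 proteins interact with PAB-1 and with the PAN2-PAN3 and CCR4-NOT deadenylase complexes, which suggests use of the tagged point mutant in interaction or localisation assays. The depositor sequence may be theoretical rather than verified.
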