Features (pLannotate 1.2.2; 9 found; start..end, strand, type, name):
     56..2568    +  promoter       Ac5 promoter: Drosophila melanogaster actin 5C promoter
   2588..3304    +  CDS            EGFP: EGFP is a basic (constitutively fluorescent) green fluorescent protein published in 1996, derived from Aequorea victoria. It is reported to be a rapidly-maturing weak dimer with moderate acid sensitivity.
   5490..5531    +  CDS            V5 tag: epitope tag from simian virus 5
   5631..5765    -  polyA_signal   SV40 poly(A) signal: SV40 polyadenylation signal
   5788..5872    -  CDS            large T antigen (fragment): large T antigen from SV40 (simian virus 40)
   5873..6343    +  CDS            TcR (fragment): tetracycline efflux protein; tet; confers resistance to tetracycline
   6387..6975    -  rep_origin     ori: high-copy-number ColE1/pMB1/pBR322/pUC origin of replication
   7146..8006    -  CDS            AmpR: β-lactamase; bla; confers resistance to ampicillin, carbenicillin, and related antibiotics
   8007..8111    -  promoter       AmpR promoter: bla
>Addgene plasmid #147128 | pAc5.1B-EGFP-CeAIN2-W282A_O | depositor full sequence | sequence record 289575 | Full Sequence
CTTCAAGGAATTAATTCTATATTCTAAAAACACAAATGATACTTCTAAAAAAAATCATGAATGGCATCAA
CTCTGAATCAAATCTTTGCAGATGCACCTACTTCTCATTTCCACTGTCACATCATTTTTCCAGATCTCGC
TGCCTGTTATGTGGCCCACAAACCAAGACACGTTTTATGGCCATTAAAGCTGGCTGATCGTCGCCAAACA
CCAAATACATATCAATATGTACATTCGAGAAAGAAGCGATCAAAGAAGCGTCTTCGGGCGAGTAGGAGAA
TGCGGAGGAGAAGGAGAACGAGCTGATCTAGTATCTCTCCACAATCCAATGCCAACTGACCAACTGGCCA
TATTCGGAGCAATTTGAAGCCAATTTCCATCGCCTGGCGATCGCTCCATTCTTGGCTATATGTTTTTCAC
CGTTCCCGGGGCCATTTTCAAAGACTCGTCGGTAAGATAAGATTGTGTCACTCGCTGTCTCTCTTCATTT
GTCGAAGAATGCTGAGGAATTTCGCGATGACGTCGGCGAGTATTTTGAAGAATGAGAATAATTTGTATTT
ATACGAAAATCAGTTAGTGGAATTTTCTACAAAAACATGTTATCTATAGATAATTTTGTTGCAAAATATG
TTGACTATGACAAAGATTGTATGTATATACCTTTAATGTATTCTCATTTTCTTATGTATTTATAATGGCA
ATGATGATACTGATGATATTTTAAGATGATGCCAGACCACAGGCTGATTTCTGCGTCTTTTGCCGAACGC
AGTGCATGTGCGGTTGTTGTTTTTTGGAATAGTTTCAATTTTCGGACTGTCCGCTTTGATTTCAGTTTCT
TGGCTTATTCAAAAAGCAAAGTAAAGCCAAAAAAGCGAGATGGCAATACCAAATGCGGCAAAACGGTAGT
GGAAGGAAAGGGGTGCGGGGCAGCGGAAGGAAGGGTGGGGCGGGGCGTGGCGGGGTCTGTGGCTGGGCGC
GACGTCACCGACGTTGGAGCCACTCCTTTGACCATGTGTGCGTGTGTGTATTATTCGTGTCTCGCCACTC
GCCGGTTGTTTTTTTCTTTTTATCTCGCTCTCTCTAGCGCCATCTCGTACGCATGCTCAACGCACCGCAT
GTTGCCGTGTCCTTTATGCGTCATTTTGGCTCGAAATAGGCAATTATTTAAACAAAGATTAGTCAACGAA
AACGCTAAAATAAATAAGTCTACAATATGGTTACTTATTGCCATGTGTGTGCAGCCAACGATAGCAACAA
AAGCAACAACACAGTGGCTTTCCCTCTTTCACTTTTTGTTTGCAAGCGCGTGCGAGCAAGACGGCACGAC
CGGCAAACGCAATTACGCTGACAAAGAGCAGACGAAGTTTTGGCCGAAAAACATCAAGGCGCCTGATACG
AATGCATTTGCAATAACAATTGCGATATTTAATATTGTTTATGAAGCTGTTTGACTTCAAAACACACAAA
AAAAAAAATAAAACAAATTATTTGAAAGAGAATTAGGAATCGGACAGCTTATCGTTACGGGCTAACAGCA
CACCGAGACGAAATAGCTTACCTGACGTCACAGCCTCTGGAAGAACTGCCGCCAAGCAGAGAGAGAGAGA
AAAAGAGGGAGAGCAGCTTAGACCGCATGTGCTTGTGTGTGAGGCGTCTCTCTCTTCGTCTCCTGTTTGC
GCAAACGCATAGACTGCACTGAGAAAATCGATTACCTATTTTTTATGAATGAATATTTGCACTATTACTA
TTCAAAACTATTAAGATAGCAATCACATTCAATAGCCAAATACTATACCACCTGAGCGATGCAACGAAAT
GATCAATTTGAGCAAAAATGCTGCATATTTAGGACGGCATCATTATAGAAATGCTTCTTGCTGTGTACTT
TTCTCTCGTCTGGCAGCTGTTTCGCCGTTATTGTTAAAACCGGCTTAAGTTAGGTGTGTTTTCTACGACT
AGTGATGCCCCTACTAGAAGATGTGTGTTGCACAAATGTCCCTGAATAACCAATTTGAAGTGCAGATAGC
AGTAAACGTAAGCTAATATGAATATTATTTAACTGTAATGTTTTAATATCGCTGGACATTACTAATAAAC
CCACTATAAACACATGTACATATGTATGTTTTGGCATACAATGAGTAGTTGGGGAAAAAATGTGTAAAAG
CACCGTGACCATCACAGCATAAAGATAACCAGCTGAAGTATCGAATATGAGTAACCCCCAAATTGAATCA
CATGCCGCAACTGATAGGACCCATGGAAGTACACTCTTCATGGCGATATACAAGACACACACAAGCACGA
ACACCCAGTTGCGGAGGAAATTCTCCGTAAATGAAAACCCAATCGGCGAACAATTCATACCCATATATGG
TAAAAGTTTTGAACGCGACTTGAGAGCGGAGAGCATTGCGGCTGATAAGGTTTTAGCGCTAAGCGGGCTT
TATAAAACGGGCTGCGGGACCAGTTTTCATATCACTACCGTTTGAGTTCTTGTGCTGTGTGGATACTCCT
CCCGACACAAAGCCGCTCCATCAGCCAGCAGTCGTCTAATCCAGAGACCCCGGATCGGGGTACCAACATG
GTGAGCAAGGGCGAGGAGCTGTTCACCGGGGTGGTGCCCATCCTGGTCGAGCTGGACGGCGACGTAAACG
GCCACAAGTTCAGCGTGTCCGGCGAGGGCGAGGGCGATGCCACCTACGGCAAGCTGACCCTGAAGTTCAT
CTGCACCACCGGCAAGCTGCCCGTGCCCTGGCCCACCCTCGTGACCACCCTGACCTACGGCGTGCAGTGC
TTCAGCCGCTACCCCGACCACATGAAGCAGCACGACTTCTTCAAGTCCGCCATGCCCGAAGGCTACGTCC
AGGAGCGCACCATCTTCTTCAAGGACGACGGCAACTACAAGACCCGCGCCGAGGTGAAGTTCGAGGGCGA
CACCCTGGTGAACCGCATCGAGCTGAAGGGCATCGACTTCAAGGAGGACGGCAACATCCTGGGGCACAAG
CTGGAGTACAACTACAACAGCCACAACGTCTATATCATGGCCGACAAGCAGAAGAACGGCATCAAGGTGA
ACTTCAAGATCCGCCACAACATCGAGGACGGCAGCGTGCAGCTCGCCGACCACTACCAGCAGAACACCCC
CATCGGCGACGGCCCCGTGCTGCTGCCCGACAACCACTACCTGAGCACCCAGTCCGCCCTGAGCAAAGAC
CCCAACGAGAAGCGCGATCACATGGTCCTGCTGGAGTTCGTGACCGCCGCCGGGATCACTCTCGGCATGG
ACGAGCTGTACAAGCCAAGCTTGAATTCTGCAGATATCCAGCACAGTGGCGGCCGCATGAACGGGGACGG
TTGGCAAGGACCTGGGCGTGGAGGACCACATCACATGAATGGTGGCGGAGGAGGACGACGTGGTGGAGGT
GGTGGTATGCACAATCAAAGAATACAACAGAATCCCCATCATGGTGGAATGAATCGTATGATGCCACACG
GATTCCGACCACAACAAGGACAATTTATGCCTCAATATCCTCCACCACCACCAATGGGTGGAATGCCTGA
TGTGATGGATATTAATATGCGAATGGATGGTATGTCATTAGGATCGACACCATCAGGAATTCCTGGACAA
TATGGTGATATGGGTCCACCGCCAGTCCAACAATGGAATCAACCTGCTCCATTTGTACCTCCACCTCAAC
AAGACGATCTCTATGATCCTTCGGGATATGGTGGTGGAGCTGGTGGTGGTGGAGGACATCATCCATCTCA
TATGCCACCATATGGACAACGTGGAAATAATCAGAATCAATACGGGAATCGAATGCAAGGAGGTCAAGGT
GGTTATCGAGGGAATCAACAGAGGCAGCAGCAGCAACAGCCTCAACAGGGATTCAATATGCCACCAATGA
TGGTTCCACCTGGTCAGCCTCCATTTTATGGTGGAAATCAACCGAATCATCATCATCAACAACCCTCATT
TGCTCCGTCGCCATTCTCAATGGGTGGAGGTGGTGGAGGATCACAAGGAGGACCACACGAACAGCACGGA
CCAGGTGGAAATCAGAATGGAGGATTCGGAGTTTCATCATCATCAATGGATGATTATTCAATGTGGACTG
ATGAGAATGATGAAGACGCGAAAAAGAAAAAATCGTTGAGAGATAAGGGATTGAGTGGAGCGGGTGATGC
TGATGTATCAAACAGTAAACCAATTCGCCGTTGGATTGTGCCAGAAGGCCAAGAAGAAGACTTTGAAACG
GCAATGGAACGATGTCCAAGTCATTTGAAAAAGAAAGCATTGAATGAAGAAGCTCTTCGTCGACGTTTAA
CATCTGAAAATCCACAAATAGTGGCACAAGCTCAACAACAAGCCGAAGAAGAGGCGAATGCTATGATGAG
GATTGGACGAAGACCCATTGTTCCCAGTGGATGGGGTGATATTCCATCTGAAATTAGTACTGACAAGTCA
GAATTCGATCAAAGCTCGTCACGTGGTTGGGATGAAGGAAGTATAAGCGGTGGTGGAAGTGGACGTCATC
CATCTCATCATCAATCAAATGATAATTCAATGTGGAATAGTCCATCAGTTGGAGGAGGTCAATCAAATAG
TGAAACACGTAATCCATTCTTTGCTCAACACATGCAACAGCAACAACATCAACAACAACATCAGCCACAC
TATGGAGGTTATGGTGATAATGGGGTGCTTGATGGTGGATCATTGTGGTCTGCTGCTGTCATGGATGGAT
CCTCAATGGTACCACCACATCCAACAATGGGTGTCGGATCATCAGCTTCATCGTCATCAATTCCAATTGG
CATGTTGATGATGAGCGGCAGTGGAAATGTTGGAGGCGGACCACCATCCTCATCTTCATTGTTGGACGAG
GATGGTAGCCAGAAGAAGCTGGCTGAAAATCTGAAATTAGCCGTTCAGAAGGGTCATTTGGATATTTCCC
TACTCTCACTTCCGCACATTCCGCCCAACGTGCTCGACTTGCTCACCGAAATTTTGGCGGTCATTCCGCG
TTTGGACGACTATGAGGATGAGCTCAAAAAATTGGGAGAAAATCGCCCTTCGAACTATGACGAGGGAGCC
AGCAAAGAGGAGAAAGAATCGTGGATGAGCAAGGATCAAAAGAACGATCACGACAAAGCAGTAATCGGAG
TAGTGACTGCAAAGATCGAGGTGACACAATTATCTAAAAAGATCACCGAAGCTTTGATCGAAGCTGGGCT
TCTTCCACCACAACCACAAACATCTACATCTGCAAATACATCTACCAATCATCTTAATCATAGAGGAGGA
CCACCGCCAGGATCCGATGGAGGAGCTGGTCCAAGTACTTCACGAAGTGGTGGAGGTGGTGCTGCTGGTG
GAGACTCTTTTAATAGTAGTGGAGGTGGTGGACCACCTGATCATTATTATGATTATTCGTTCCTTGGTTA
GCTCGAGTCTAGAGGGCCCGCGGTTCGAAGGTAAGCCTATCCCTAACCCTCTCCTCGGTCTCGATTCTAC
GCGTACCGGTCATCATCACCATCACCATTGAGTTTAAACCCGCTGATCAGCCTCGACTGTGCCTTCTAAG
GCCTGAGCTCGCTGATCAGCCTCGATCGAGGATCCAGACATGATAAGATACATTGATGAGTTTGGACAAA
CCACAACTAGAATGCAGTGAAAAAAATGCTTTATTTGTGAAATTTGTGATGCTATTGCTTTATTTGTAAC
CATTATAAGCTGCAATAAACAAGTTAACAACAACAATTGCATTCATTTTATGTTTCAGGTTCAGGGGGAG
GTGTGGGAGGTTTTTTAAAGCAAGTAAAACCTCTACAAATGTGGTATGGCTGATTATGATCAGTCGACCG
ATGCCCTTGAGAGCCTTCAACCCAGTCAGCTCCTTCCGGTGGGCGCGGGGCATGACTATCGTCGCCGCAC
TTATGACTGTCTTCTTTATCATGCAACTCGTAGGACAGGTGCCGGCAGCGCTCTGGGTCATTTTCGGCGA
GGACCGCTTTCGCTGGAGCGCGACGATGATCGGCCTGTCGCTTGCGGTATTCGGAATCTTGCACGCCCTC
GCTCAAGCCTTCGTCACTGGTCCCGCCACCAAACGTTTCGGCGAGAAGCAGGCCATTATCGCCGGCATGG
CGGCCGACGCGCTGGGCTACGTCTTGCTGGCGTTCGCGACGCGAGGCTGGATGGCCTTCCCCATTATGAT
TCTTCTCGCTTCCGGCGGCATCGGGATGCCCGCGTTGCAGGCCATGCTGTCCAGGCAGGTAGATGACGAC
CATCAGGGACAGCTTCAAGGATCGCTCGCGGCTCTTACCAGCCAGCAAAAGGCCAGGAACCGTAAAAAGG
CCGCGTTGCTGGCGTTTTTCCATAGGCTCCGCCCCCCTGACGAGCATCACAAAAATCGACGCTCAAGTCA
GAGGTGGCGAAACCCGACAGGACTATAAAGATACCAGGCGTTTCCCCCTGGAAGCTCCCTCGTGCGCTCT
CCTGTTCCGACCCTGCCGCTTACCGGATACCTGTCCGCCTTTCTCCCTTCGGGAAGCGTGGCGCTTTCTC
AATGCTCACGCTGTAGGTATCTCAGTTCGGTGTAGGTCGTTCGCTCCAAGCTGGGCTGTGTGCACGAACC
CCCCGTTCAGCCCGACCGCTGCGCCTTATCCGGTAACTATCGTCTTGAGTCCAACCCGGTAAGACACGAC
TTATCGCCACTGGCAGCAGCCACTGGTAACAGGATTAGCAGAGCGAGGTATGTAGGCGGTGCTACAGAGT
TCTTGAAGTGGTGGCCTAACTACGGCTACACTAGAAGGACAGTATTTGGTATCTGCGCTCTGCTGAAGCC
AGTTACCTTCGGAAAAAGAGTTGGTAGCTCTTGATCCGGCAAACAAACCACCGCTGGTAGCGGTGGTTTT
TTTGTTTGCAAGCAGCAGATTACGCGCAGAAAAAAAGGATCTCAAGAAGATCCTTTGATCTTTTCTACGG
GGTCTGACGCTCAGTGGAACGAAAACTCACGTTAAGGGATTTTGGTCATGAGATTATCAAAAAGGATCTT
CACCTAGATCCTTTTAAATTAAAAATGAAGTTTTAAATCAATCTAAAGTATATATGAGTAAACTTGGTCT
GACAGTTACCAATGCTTAATCAGTGAGGCACCTATCTCAGCGATCTGTCTATTTCGTTCATCCATAGTTG
CCTGACTCCCCGTCGTGTAGATAACTACGATACGGGAGGGCTTACCATCTGGCCCCAGTGCTGCAATGAT
ACCGCGAGACCCACGCTCACCGGCTCCAGATTTATCAGCAATAAACCAGCCAGCCGGAAGGGCCGAGCGC
AGAAGTGGTCCTGCAACTTTATCCGCCTCCATCCAGTCTATTAATTGTTGCCGGGAAGCTAGAGTAAGTA
GTTCGCCAGTTAATAGTTTGCGCAACGTTGTTGCCATTGCTGCAGGCATCGTGGTGTCACGCTCGTCGTT
TGGTATGGCTTCATTCAGCTCCGGTTCCCAACGATCAAGGCGAGTTACATGATCCCCCATGTTGTGCAAA
AAAGCGGTTAGCTCCTTCGGTCCTCCGATCGTTGTCAGAAGTAAGTTGGCCGCAGTGTTATCACTCATGG
TTATGGCAGCACTGCATAATTCTCTTACTGTCATGCCATCCGTAAGATGCTTTTCTGTGACTGGTGAGTA
CTCAACCAAGTCATTCTGAGAATAGTGTATGCGGCGACCGAGTTGCTCTTGCCCGGCGTCAACACGGGAT
AATACCGCGCCACATAGCAGAACTTTAAAAGTGCTCATCATTGGAAAACGTTCTTCGGGGCGAAAACTCT
CAAGGATCTTACCGCTGTTGAGATCCAGTTCGATGTAACCCACTCGTGCACCCAACTGATCTTCAGCATC
TTTTACTTTCACCAGCGTTTCTGGGTGAGCAAAAACAGGAAGGCAAAATGCCGCAAAAAAGGGAATAAGG
GCGACACGGAAATGTTGAATACTCATACTCTTCCTTTTTCAATATTATTGAAGCATTTATCAGGGTTATT
GTCTCATGAGCGGATACATATTTGAATGTATTTAGAAAAATAAACAAATAGGGGTTCCGCGCACATTTCC
CCGAAAAGTGCCACCTGACGTCTAAGAAACCATTATTATCATGACATTAACCTATAAAAATAGGCGTATC
ACGAGGCCCTTTCGT
